Addgene plasmid #40870: pENTR-Arl13b1
Depositing lab: Tamara Caspary. Depositing organization: Emory University. Publication: Arl13b regulates ciliogenesis and the dynamic localization of Shh signaling proteins. Larkins CE, Aviles GD, East MP, Kahn RA, Caspary T. Mol Biol Cell. 2011 Dec;22(23):4694-703. Epub 2011 Oct 5. 10.1091/mbc.E10-12-0994 PubMed 21976698.
Backbone
  Vector backbone: pENTR/SD/D-TOPO
  Backbone manufacturer: Invitrogen
  Backbone size w/o insert (bp): 2601
  Total vector size (bp): 4011
  Vector type: Gateway Entry
Growth in bacteria
  Bacterial resistance: Kanamycin, 50 μg/mL
  Growth temperature: 37°C
  Growth strain: Top10
  Copy number: High Copy
Gene/Insert
  Gene/Insert name: Arl13b
  Species: M. musculus (mouse)
  Insert size (bp): 1410
  Entrez Gene: Arl13b (a.k.a. A530097K21Rik, A930014M17Rik, Arl2l1, C530009C10Rik, hnn)
  Cloning method: TOPO Cloning
  Sequencing primers: 5′ M13 forward (-20); 3′ M13 reverse
Terms and licenses: Academic/Nonprofit Terms; Industry Terms: Not Available to Industry
How to cite: pENTR-Arl13b1 was a gift from Tamara Caspary (Addgene plasmid # 40870 ; http://n2t.net/addgene:40870 ; RRID:Addgene_40870)
