[The description below was written by a language model from this plasmid's Addgene catalogue record.]
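Description:
pENTR-Arl13b1 is a Gateway entry clone built on the commercial pENTR/SD/D-TOPO backbone, carrying the mouse Arl13b coding region. The insert of about 1.4 kb was introduced by directional TOPO cloning into the 2.6 kb backbone, giving a plasmid of roughly 4 kb. It is propagated in E. coli as a high-copy plasmid under kanamycin selection. No feature table accompanies the record, so the exact boundaries of the insert, the presence or absence of a stop codon, and any tags or mutations are not stated. The meaning of the "1" in the name is also not explained.

As an entry vector, the plasmid is not itself meant for expression in mammalian cells, and the record lists no eukaryotic promoter. In this backbone family the cloned open reading frame sits between attL recombination sites, so it can be moved by LR recombination into any compatible Gateway destination vector, which then supplies the promoter, fusion tags and selection markers. The "SD" version of the backbone additionally provides a bacterial ribosome-binding (Shine-Dalgarno) element upstream of the cloning site, which allows translation in prokaryotic systems after transfer to a suitable destination vector. M13 forward and reverse primer sites flank the cassette for sequence verification.

Arl13b encodes an Arf-like small GTPase, and hnn appears among the gene's aliases. The associated publication concerns its role in ciliogenesis and in the dynamic localization of Sonic hedgehog signalling proteins. The clone therefore serves as a source of the mouse Arl13b sequence for generating expression constructs for such studies.
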