>Addgene plasmid #40870 | pENTR-Arl13b1 | addgene partial sequence | sequence record 55099 | M13pUC-fwd 5'-CCCAGTCACGACGTTGTAAAACG-3'
ATGATTTTATTTTGACTGATAGTGACCTGTTCGTTGCAACAAATTGATGAGCAATGCTTTTTTATAATGC
CAACTTTGTACAAAAAAGCAGGCTCCGCGGCCGCCTTGTTTAACTTTAAGAAGGAGCCCTTCACCATGTT
CAGTCTGATGGCCAACTGCTGCAACTTGTTCAAGCGGTGGCGGGAGCCTGTCAGAAAGGTGACACTTGTG
ATGGTCGGCCTTGATAATGCTGGTAAAACAGCCACAGCAAAGGGAATCCAAGGAGAGCATCCTGAAGACG
TAGCTCCCACTGTTGGCTTTTCTAAAATTGATCTGAGACAAGGAAAGTTCCAAGTTACCATCTTTGACTT
AGGAGGTGGAAAAAGAATTCGGGGAATTTGGAAGAATTATTATGCTGAATCCTATGGGGTAATATTTGTT
GTGGATTCCAGTGATGAGGAGAGAATGGAAGAAACAAAGGAGACAATGTCCGAAGTGCTAAGACACCCGA
GGATATCAGGAAAGCCTATATTGGTGCTGGCCAACAAGCAAGACAAGGAGGGGGCTTTAGGCGAAGCGGA
TGTGATTGAGTGTCTCTCGCTGGAGAAGCTGGTCAACGAGCACAAGTGCCTGTGTCAGATCGAACCTTGT
TCAGCAGTCTTGGGATATGGAAAGAAAATTGACAAGTCCATTAAAAAGGGGCTTTATTGGCTACTGCATA
TCATTGCAAAGGACTTTGATGCCTTAAGTGAACGCATCCAGAAAGACACAACTGAACAGCGAGCTCTTGA
GGAACAAGAGAAACGTGAGAGGGCTGAACGAGTCCGGAAGTT
