>Addgene plasmid #40870 | pENTR-Arl13b1 | addgene partial sequence | sequence record 55995 | Kan-R 5'-ATCGCGAGCCCATTTATACC-3'
TTAATCGCGGCCTCGACGTTTCCCGTTGAATATGGCTCATAACACCCCTTGTATTACTGTTTATGTAAGC
AGACAGTTTTATTGTTCATGATGATATATTTTTATCTTGTGCAATGTAACATCAGAGATTTTGAGACACG
GGCCAGAGCTGCCAGGAAACAGCTATGACCATGTAATACGACTCACTATAGGGGATATCAGCTGGATGGC
AAATAATGATTTTATTTTGACTGATAGTGACCTGTTCGTTGCAACAAATTGATAAGCAATGCTTTCTTAT
AATGCCAACTTTGTACAAGAAAGCTGGGTCGGCGCGCCCACCCTTTTATGAGATCGTGTCCTGAGCATCA
CCGTTAGGTCTCTGTCGCACAGCCAGGGGAGGCAGCGGCTTCCCATAGAAATCATTGTGACGTGTTTCAC
CAAGAGGCTCAAGTTTTGGAAGTCTAGTGACTTTGGGGGTTCCCCAGCCAACAGGAGGGGGAGGTTGGGG
AGGCGTGGGACTCTTTGGAGTAGACTCGTCTGTATTGACTGGTTCTACCCGATGACTCCTTTTCATTCTT
AGTTTCTTGGTTTTCTTCTTACTGTTTTCCCCGGACTCTGACCCTCGCTGGTCCTGCTCATCCTCACTGT
CCAGCTGCTGCGACAGTGCCTCCCTGTAACTGTCCACCACTCGCTCGTCAGGGTTTTGGAGGCAGCAATC
TGCCTCACTCTGAGGCGCTGCTTGCTCTGGCTCCACTTTATGTTCTAGGAGACCAACATCACTGTCCTTC
TCCACGGTCTGCTTCTTTTTCTCTTTTTCCTGCTTCTTTTCATTCTCAATGATTACAGCTGCAATGGGTT
GGAAAGGATTCGCAAGAACTGGTCCTGAGTCAATCTCAGCCAGACCACTGGTCCCATCAAGTTCCGTCTG
CTCTCGTTCTCTTTCTTCCCTTA
